>Addgene plasmid #70785 | pFOSGE_COF1E02 | depositor partial sequence | sequence record 126727 | insert
ATGTCCAGCCTGCCACGTCGCATCATCAAGGAGACTCAACGTTTGATGCAGGAGCCAGTGCCTGGGATCA
ATGCCATTCCCGATGAGAACAATGCCCGTTACTTCCATGTGATCGTGACCGGACCGAACGATTCGCCCTT
CGAGGGCGGCGTGTTCAAGCTGGAGCTGTTCCTACCGGAGGACTATCCAATGTCAGCGCCCAAAGTGCGC
TTCATCACGAAGATCTACCATCCGAACATCGATCGTTTGGGCCGCATTTGCCTCGACGTGCTGAAGGACA
AGTGGAGTCCAGCCCTGCAGATCCGGACCATATTGCTATCCATTCAGGCACTGCTCAGTGCACCCAATCC
CGACGATCCGCTGGCCAACGATGTGGCTGAGTTGTGGAAGGTCAACGAGGCGGAGGCCATTCGCAATGCC
CGCGAGTGGACCCAGAAATATGCCGTCGAAGAC
