>Addgene plasmid #70785 | pFOSGE_COF1E02 | addgene partial sequence | sequence record 130870 | M13-F20 5'-TGTAAAACGACGGCCAGT-3'
ATTTTATTTTGACTGATAGTGACCTGTTCGTTGCAACAAATTGATGAGCAATGCTTTTTTATAATGCCAA
CTTTGTACAAAAAAGCAGGCTTCATGTCCAGCCTGCCACGTCGCATCATCAAGGAGACTCAACGTTTGAT
GCAGGAGCCAGTGCCTGGGATCAATGCCATTCCCGATGAGAACAATGCCCGTTACTTCCATGTGATCGTG
ACCGGACCGAACGATTCGCCCTTCGAGGGCGGCGTGTTCAAGCTGGAGCTGTTCCTACCGGAGGACTATC
CAATGTCAGCGCCCAAAGTGCGCTTCATCACGAAGATCTACCATCCGAACATCGATCGTTTGGGCCGCAT
TTGCCTCGACGTGCTGAAGGACAAGTGGAGTCCAGCCCTGCAGATCCGGACCATATTGCTATCCATTCAG
GCACTGCTCAGTGCACCCAATCCCGACGATCCGCTGGCCAACGATGTGGCTGAGTTGTGGAAGGTCAACG
AGGCGGAGGCCATTCGCAATGCCCGCGAGTGGACCCAGAAATATGCCGTCGAAGACGACCCAGCTTTCTT
GTACAAAGTTGGCATTATAAGAAAGCATTGCTTATCAATTTGTTGCAACGAACAGGTCACTATCAGTCAA
AATAAAATCATTATTTGCC
