>Addgene plasmid #70785 | pFOSGE_COF1E02 | addgene partial sequence | sequence record 130871 | M13-Rev 5'-CAGGAAACAGCTATGACC-3'
TGATTTTATTTTGACTGATAGTGACCTGTTCGTTGCAACAAATTGATAAGCAATGCTTTCTTATAATGCC
AACTTTGTACAAGAAAGCTGGGTCGTCTTCGACGGCATATTTCTGGGTCCACTCGCGGGCATTGCGAATG
GCCTCCGCCTCGTTGACCTTCCACAACTCAGCCACATCGTTGGCCAGCGGATCGTCGGGATTGGGTGCAC
TGAGCAGTGCCTGAATGGATAGCAATATGGTCCGGATCTGCAGGGCTGGACTCCACTTGTCCTTCAGCAC
GTCGAGGCAAATGCGGCCCAAACGATCGATGTTCGGATGGTAGATCTTCGTGATGAAGCGCACTTTGGGC
GCTGACATTGGATAGTCCTCCGGTAGGAACAGCTCCAGCTTGAACACGCCGCCCTCGAAGGGCGAATCGT
TCGGTCCGGTCACGATCACATGGAAGTAACGGGCATTGTTCTCATCGGGAAT
