[The description below was written by a language model from this plasmid's Addgene catalogue record.]
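Description:
pFOSGE_COF1E02 is a Gateway entry clone built on the commercial pDONR221 donor backbone and carrying the Drosophila melanogaster gene bendless (ben, CG18319, also known as Ubc13 or UbcD3). The insert is recorded as 453 bp, corresponding to the annotated transcript FBtr0073855, and was introduced by Gateway recombination. In a pDONR221-derived entry clone, the BP reaction replaces the donor vector's counter-selection cassette with the insert, which then lies between attL recombination sites. The plasmid is maintained in standard E. coli cloning strains at high copy number under kanamycin selection. M13 forward and reverse primer sites flanking the insert allow sequence verification.

As an entry vector, the construct is not meant to express the gene itself, and the record lists no promoter, tag or reporter associated with the insert. It also does not state whether the open reading frame retains a stop codon. The clone instead serves as a shuttle: an LR recombination reaction can move the ben coding sequence into any compatible Gateway destination vector, which then supplies the promoter, fusion partners and host-specific elements. The associated publication concerns a systematic study of transcriptional regulators and their context-dependent regulatory functions, which suggests this clone belongs to a larger collection of fly factor entry clones made for transfer into such assay vectors. The record gives its purpose only as a Gateway entry clone. No feature table was provided, so element positions and the exact insert boundaries cannot be described here.
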