Addgene plasmid #70785: pFOSGE_COF1E02
Purpose: Gateway entry clone
Depositing lab: Alexander Stark. Depositing organization: Research Institute of Molecular Pathology (IMP). Publication: Transcriptional regulators form diverse groups with context-dependent regulatory functions. Stampfel G, Kazmar T, Frank O, Wienerroither S, Reiter F, Stark A. Nature. 2015 Nov 9. doi: 10.1038/nature15545. PubMed 26550828.
Backbone
  Vector backbone: pDONR221
  Backbone manufacturer: Invitrogen
  Backbone size w/o insert (bp): 4762
  Vector type: Gateway entry vector
Growth in bacteria
  Bacterial resistance: Kanamycin, 50 μg/mL
  Growth temperature: 37°C
  Growth strain: DH5alpha
  Copy number: High Copy
Gene/Insert
  Gene/Insert name: ben (alt names: FBgn0000173; CG18319, FBtr0073855)
  Species: D. melanogaster (fly)
  Insert size (bp): 453
  Entrez Gene: ben (a.k.a. Dmel_CG18319, BEN, Ben, Bend, CG18319, Dmel\CG18319, Ubc13, UbcD3, anon-WO03040301.242, nj-262, ubc13)
  Cloning method: Gateway Cloning
  Sequencing primers: 5′ M13-F20; 3′ M13R
Terms and licenses: Academic/Nonprofit Terms; Industry Terms: Not Available to Industry
How to cite: pFOSGE_COF1E02 was a gift from Alexander Stark (Addgene plasmid # 70785 ; http://n2t.net/addgene:70785 ; RRID:Addgene_70785)
